>Addgene plasmid #88997 | C-BLa 1.1 | addgene full sequence | sequence record 177504 | Addgene NGS Result
CTGTCAAATGGACGAAGCAGGGATTCTGCAAACCCTATGCTACTCCGTCAAGCCGTCAATTGTCTGATTC
GTTACCAATTATGACAACTTGACGGCTACATCATTCACTTTTTCTTCACAACCGGCACGGAACTCGCTCG
GGCTGGCCCCGGTGCATTTTTTAAATACCCGCGAGAAATAGAGTTGATCGTCAAAACCAACATTGCGACC
GACGGTGGCGATAGGCATCCGGGTGGTGCTCAAAAGCAGCTTCGCCTGGCTGATACGTTGGTCCTCGCGC
CAGCTTAAGACGCTAATCCCTAACTGCTGGCGGAAAAGATGTGACAGACGCGACGGCGACAAGCAAACAT
GCTGTGCGACGCTGGCGATATCAAAATTGCTGTCTGCCAGGTGATCGCTGATGTACTGACAAGCCTCGCG
TACCCGATTATCCATCGGTGGATGGAGCGACTCGTTAATCGCTTCCATGCGCCGCAGTAACAATTGCTCA
AGCAGATTTATCGCCAGCAGCTCCGAATAGCGCCCTTCCCCTTGCCCGGCGTTAATGATTTGCCCAAACA
GGTCGCTGAAATGCGGCTGGTGCGCTTCATCCGGGCGAAAGAACCCCGTATTGGCAAATATTGACGGCCA
GTTAAGCCATTCATGCCAGTAGGCGCGCGGACGAAAGTAAACCCACTGGTGATACCATTCGCGAGCCTCC
GGATGACGACCGTAGTGATGAATCTCTCCTGGCGGGAACAGCAAAATATCACCCGGTCGGCAAACAAATT
CTCGTCCCTGATTTTTCACCACCCCCTGACCGCGAATGGTGAGATTGAGAATATAACCTTTCATTCCCAG
CGGTCGGTCGATAAAAAAATCGAGATAACCGTTGGCCTCAATCGGCGTTAAACCCGCCACCAGATGGGCA
TTAAACGAGTATCCCGGCAGCAGGGGATCATTTTGCGCTTCAGCCATACTTTTCATACTCCCGCCATTCA
GAGAAGAAACCAATTGTCCATATTGCATCAGACATTGCCGTCACTGCGTCTTTTACTGGCTCTTCTCGCT
AACCAAACCGGTAACCCCGCTTATTAAAAGCATTCTGTAACAAAGCGGGACCAAAGCCATGACAAAAACG
CGTAACAAAAGTGTCTATAATCACGGCAGAAAAGTCCACATTGATTATTTGCACGGCGTCACACTTTGCT
ATGCCATAGCATTTTTATCCATAAGATTAGCGGATGCTACCTGACGCTTTTTATCGCAACTCTCTACTGT
TTCTCCATACCCGTTTTTTTGGGCTCTAGATAACGAGGGCAAAAAATGCATTATAAACTGCTGTTTGCGG
CCGCGGCCGCGAGCCTGGCGAGCGCGGTGAGCGCTCACCTACTTACTCTAGCTTCCCGGCAACAATTAAT
AGACTGGATGGAGGCGGATAAAGTTGCAGGACCACTTCTGCGCTCGGCCCTTCCGGCTGGCTGGTTTATT
GCTGATAAATCTGGAGCCGGTGAGCGTGGGTCTCGCGGTATCATTGCAGCACTGGGGCCAGATGGTAAGC
CCTCCCGTATCGTAGTTATCTACACGACGGGGAGTCAGGCAACTATGGATGAACGAAATAGACAGATCGC
TGAGATAGGTGCCTCACTGATTAAGCATTGGACTAGTGGCAGCGGCGGCGGCAGCGGCGGCGGCAGCGGT
TCTGCTAATCGAGCTAGCGTGATCATTCTGGCGGTGGGGCCCGGCCTGCTGCTCCTGGGGATCCACAAAC
TGGCAGTTAATGTTCAGCTGCCTGCCGAAGCAGCAGCGAAAGAAGCCGCTGCCAAAGAAGCGGCAGCGAA
AGAGGCTGCCGCGAAAGAGGCAGCAGCTAAAGCCGCAAGCAAAGGTGGAGAACTGTTTACCGGTGTTGTT
CCGATTCTGGTTGAACTGGATGGTGATGTTAATGGCCACAAATTCTCAGTTCGTGGTGAAGGCGAAGGTG
ATGCAACCAATGGTAAACTGACCCTGAAATTTATCTGTACCACCGGCAAACTGCCGGTTCCGTGGCCGAC
CCTGGTTACCACCCTGACCTATGGTGTTCAGTGTTTCAGCCGTTATCCGGATCATATGAAACAGCACGAT
TTCTTCAAATCTGCAATGCCGGAAGGTTATGTTCAAGAACGTACCATCTCCTTTAAAGATGATGGCACCT
ATAAGACCCGTGCCGAAGTTAAATTTGAAGGTGATACCCTGGTGAATCGCATTGAACTGAAAGGCATCGA
TTTCAAAGAAGATGGTAATATCCTGGGCCATAAACTGGAATATAATTTCAACAGCCACAACGTGTATATC
ACCGCAGATAAACAGAAGAATGGCATCAAAGCCAACTTTAAGATCCGCCATAATGTTGAAGATGGCAGCG
TTCAGCTGGCAGATCATTATCAGCAGAATACACCGATTGGTGATGGTCCGGTTCTGCTGCCGGATAATCA
TTATCTGAGCACCCAGAGCGTTCTGAGCAAAGATCCGAATGAGAAACGTGATCACATGGTGCTGCTGGAA
TTTGTTACCGCAGCAGGTATTACCCATGGTATGGATGAACTGTATAAAGGCGATTATAAAGATCACGACG
GCTAACTCGAGGTCGACCTGCAGGCATGCAAGCTTGGCTGTTTTGGCGGATGAGAGAAGATTTTCAGCCT
GATACAGATTAAATCAGAACGCAGAAGCGGTCTGATAAAACAGAATTTGCCTGGCGGCAGTAGCGCGGTG
GTCCCACCTGACCCCATGCCGAACTCAGAAGTGAAACGCCGTAGCGCCGATGGTAGTGTGGGGTCTCCCC
ATGCGAGAGTAGGGAACTGCCAGGCATCAAATAAAACGAAAGGCTCAGTCGAAAGACTGGGCCTTTCGTT
TTATCTGTTGTTTGTCGGTGAACGCTCTCCTGAGTAGGACAAATCCGCCGGGAGCGGATTTGAACGTTGC
GAAGCAACGGCCCGGAGGGTGGCGGGCAGGACGCCCGCCATAAACTGCCAGGCATCAAATTAAGCAGAAG
GCCATCCTGACGGATGGCCTTTTTGCGTTTCTACAAACTCTTTTGTTTATTTTTCTAAATACATTCAAAT
ATGTATCCGCTCATGGAGCTCAAAGCCACGTTGTGTCTCAAAATCTCTGATGTTACATTGCACAAGATAA
AAATATATCATCATGAACAATAAAACTGTCTGCTTACATAAACAGTAATACAAGGGGTGTTATGAGCCAT
ATTCAACGGGAAACGTCTTGCTCCAGGCCGCGATTAAATTCCAACATGGATGCTGATTTATATGGGTATA
AATGGGCTCGCGATAATGTCGGGCAATCAGGTGCGACAATCTATCGTTTGTATGGGAAGCCCGATGCGCC
AGAGTTGTTTCTGAAACATGGCAAAGGTAGCGTTGCCAATGATGTTACAGATGAGATGGTCAGACTAAAC
TGGCTGACGGAATTTATGCCTCTTCCGTCCATCAAGCATTTTATCCGGACTCCTGATGAAGCATGGTTAC
TCACCACTGCGATCCCCGGCAAAACAGCATTCCAGGTATTAGAAGAATATCCTGATTCAGGTGAAAATAT
TGTTGATGCGCTGGCAGTGTTCCTGCGCCGGTTGCATTCGATTCCTGTTTGTAATTGTCCTTTTAACAGC
GATCGCGTATTTCGTCTCGCTCAGGCGCAATCACGAATGAATAACGGTTTGGTTGATGCGAGTGATTTTG
ATGACGAGCGTAATGGCTGGCCTGTTGAACAAGTCTGGAAAGAAATGCACAAACTTTTGCCATTCTCACC
GGATTCAGTCGTCACTCATGGTGATTTCTCACTTGATAACCTTATTTTTGACGAGGGGAAATTAATAGGT
TGTATTGATGTTGGACGAGTCGGAATCGCAGACCGATACCAGGATCTTGCCATCCTATGGAACTGCCTCG
GTGAGTTTTCTCCTTCATTACAGAAACGGCTTTTTCAAAAATATGGTATTGATAATCCTGATATGAATAA
ATTGCAGTTTCATTTGATGCTCGATGAGTTTTTCTAAGAGCTCCATGACCAAAATCCCTTAACGTGAGTT
TTCGTTCCACTGAGCGTCAGACCCCGTAGAAAAGATCAAAGGATCTTCTTGAGATCCTTTTTTTCTGCGC
GTAATCTGCTGCTTGCAAACAAAAAAACCACCGCTACCAGCGGTGGTTTGTTTGCCGGATCAAGAGCTAC
CAACTCTTTTTCCGAAGGTAACTGGCTTCAGCAGAGCGCAGATACCAAATACTGTCCTTCTAGTGTAGCC
GTAGTTAGGCCACCACTTCAAGAACTCTGTAGCACCGCCTACATACCTCGCTCTGCTAATCCTGTTACCA
GTGGCTGCTGCCAGTGGCGATAAGTCGTGTCTTACCGGGTTGGACTCAAGACGATAGTTACCGGATAAGG
CGCAGCGGTCGGGCTGAACGGGGGGTTCGTGCACACAGCCCAGCTTGGAGCGAACGACCTACACCGAACT
GAGATACCTACAGCGTGAGCTATGAGAAAGCGCCACGCTTCCCGAAGGGAGAAAGGCGGACAGGTATCCG
GTAAGCGGCAGGGTCGGAACAGGAGAGCGCACGAGGGAGCTTCCAGGGGGAAACGCCTGGTATCTTTATA
GTCCTGTCGGGTTTCGCCACCTCTGACTTGAGCGTCGATTTTTGTGATGCTCGTCAGGGGGGCGGAGCCT
ATGGAAAAACGCCAGCAACGCGGCCTTTTTACGGTTCCTGGCCTTTTGCTGGCCTTTTGCTCACATGTTC
TTTCCTGCGTTATCCCCTGATTCTGTGGATAACCGTATTACCGCCTTTGAGTGAGCTGATACCGCTCGCC
GCAGCCGAACGACCGAGCGCAGCGAGTCAGTGAGCGAGGAAGCGGAAGAGCGCCTGATGCGGTATTTTCT
CCTTACGCATCTGTGCGGTATTTCACACCGCATATGGTGCACTCTCAGTACAATCTGCTCTGATGCCGCA
TAGTTAAGCCAGTATACACTCCGCTATCGCTACGTGACTGGGTCATGGCTGCGCCCCGACACCCGCCAAC
ACCCGCTGACGCGCCCTGACGGGCTTGTCTGCTCCCGGCATCCGCTTACAGACAAGCTGTGACCGTCTCC
GGGAGCTGCATGTGTCAGAGGTTTTCACCGTCATCACCGAAACGCGCGAGGCAGCTGCGGTAAAGCTCAT
CAGCGTGGTCGTGAAGCGATTCACAGATGTCTGCCTGTTCATCCGCGTCCAGCTCGTTGAGTTTCTCCAG
AAGCGTTAATGTCTGGCTTCTGATAAAGCGGGCCATGTTAAGGGCGGTTTTTTCCTGTTTGGTCACTGAT
GCCTCCGTGTAAGGGGGATTTCTGTTCATGGGGGTAATGATACCGATGAAACGAGAGAGGATGCTCACGA
TACGGGTTACTGATGATGAACATGCCCGGTTACTGGAACGTTGTGAGGGTAAACAACTGGCGGTATGGAT
GCGGCGGGACCAGAGAAAAATCACTCAGGGTCAATGCCAGCGCGATGCATAATGTGC
Features (pLannotate 1.2.2; 15 found; start..end, strand, type, name):
     79..957     -  CDS            araC: L-arabinose regulatory protein; araC
    984..1268    +  promoter       araBAD promoter: araBAD; promoter of the L-arabinose operon of E. coli; the araC regulatory gene is transcribed in the opposite direction (Guzman et al., 1995)
   1306..1365    +  CDS            pelB (fragment): PELB_ASPNG - Experimental evidence at protein level: Swiss-Prot protein existence level 1. Pectinolytic enzymes consist of four classes of enzymes: pectin lyase, polygalacturonase, pectin methylesterase and rhamnogalacturonase. Among pectinolytic enzymes, pectin lyase is the most important in depolymerization of pectin, since it cleaves internal glycosidic bonds of highly methylated pectins (By similarity). From Aspergillus niger.
   1369..1641    +  CDS            bla(M) (fragment): β-lactamase lacking the signal sequence; bla(M); allows cytosolic expression of β-lactamase
   1858..2568    +  CDS            Superfolder GFP: Superfolder GFP is a basic (constitutively fluorescent) green fluorescent protein published in 2005, derived from Aequorea victoria. It is reported to be a very rapidly-maturing weak dimer.
   2602..2625    +  misc_feature   MCS (fragment): pUC18/19 multiple cloning site
   2709..2824    +  ncRNA          5S rRNA: Accession: RF00001 - 5S ribosomal RNA
   2828..2914    +  terminator     rrnB T1 terminator: Escherichia coli rrnB; transcription terminator T1 from the E. coli rrnB gene
   3006..3033    +  terminator     rrnB T2 terminator: transcription terminator T2 from the E. coli rrnB gene
   3052..3095    +  promoter       AmpR promoter (fragment): bla
   3212..4027    +  CDS            KanR: aminoglycoside phosphotransferase; aph(3')-Ia; confers resistance to kanamycin in bacteria or G418 (Geneticin®) in eukaryotes
   4109..4697    +  rep_origin     ori: high-copy-number ColE1/pMB1/pBR322/pUC origin of replication
   4883..5023    -  misc_feature   bom: basis of mobility region from pBR322
   5125..5316    -  CDS            rop: Rop protein, which maintains plasmids at low copy number; rop
   5357..5467    +  CDS            mbeC (fragment): MBEC_ECOLX - Experimental evidence at protein level: Swiss-Prot protein existence level 1. Required for efficient mobilization of ColE1 plasmid and is thus essential to promote the specific transfer of the plasmid during conjugation. Probably functions by inducing DNA bending, helping the MbeA relaxase to melt the DNA around the nic site and cleave the phosphodiester bond. Binds specifically double-stranded DNA (dsDNA) containing the ColE1 oriT but does not recognize the inverted repeat (IR). From Escherichia coli.
