[The description below was written by a language model from this plasmid's Addgene catalogue record and pLannotate feature annotations shown in this document.]
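Description:
C-BLa 1.1 is a bacterial expression plasmid from the BLaTM system, a genetic assay for measuring homo- and heterotypic interactions between transmembrane helices in E. coli. It is built on a modified pBAD322K backbone carrying a small deletion. The plasmid replicates from a pBR322-type ColE1 origin; the accompanying rop gene and bom region are consistent with its listing as low copy. Selection is with kanamycin through an aminoglycoside phosphotransferase gene. The divergently transcribed araC regulator and the araBAD promoter place the insert under arabinose-inducible control, and the rrnB T1 and T2 terminators close the transcription unit.

The roughly 1.3 kb synthetic insert encodes the "1.1" fusion protein. In the feature table it begins with a short pelB-like leader, which the annotation software matched to a fungal pectin lyase but which more plausibly serves as a bacterial export signal. This is followed by a fragment of β-lactamase lacking its own signal sequence, corresponding to the C-terminal half of the split enzyme. Next comes an unannotated stretch of about 200 bp, which presumably holds the transmembrane domain, and then superfolder GFP. The depositor describes the transmembrane domain as an integrin alphaV segment with a "GP" mutation and notes an ApaI restriction site. The record also lists a C-terminal Flag tag, although the feature table does not annotate it.

The construct would be paired with a plasmid encoding the N-terminal β-lactamase fragment. In a split-enzyme design of this kind, association of the two transmembrane helices should reconstitute β-lactamase activity, giving a readout of interaction strength. The GFP and Flag moieties are probably there to monitor expression of the fusion protein, though the record does not state their purpose.
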