Addgene plasmid #88997: C-BLa 1.1
Purpose: BLaTM, a genetic tool to measure homo- and heterotypic transmembrane helix-helix interactions. Plasmid encoding the 1.1 fusionprotein containing the C-terminal fragment of the split β-lactamase.
Depositing lab: Dieter Langosch. Depositing organization: Technische Universitaet Muenchen (TUM). Publication: Identifying ionic interactions within a membrane using BLaTM, a genetic tool to measure homo- and heterotypic transmembrane helix-helix interactions. Schanzenbach C, Schmidt FC, Breckner P, Teese MG, Langosch D. Sci Rep. 2017 Mar 7;7:43476. doi: 10.1038/srep43476. PubMed 28266525.
Backbone
  Vector backbone: pBAD322K (modified)
  Backbone manufacturer: John E. Cronan
  Backbone size w/o insert (bp): 4232
  Total vector size (bp): 5519
  Modifications to backbone: Deletion 4246–4454/0–2
  Vector type: Bacterial Expression
Growth in bacteria
  Bacterial resistance: Kanamycin, 50 μg/mL
  Growth temperature: 37°C
  Growth strain: DH5alpha
  Copy number: Low Copy
Gene/Insert
  Gene/Insert name: C-BLa 1.1 fusion protein
  Species: Synthetic
  Insert size (bp): 1287
  Promoter: araBAD
  Tag / fusion protein: Flag (C terminal on insert)
  Cloning method: Ligation Independent Cloning
  Sequencing primers: 5′ CGAAATAGACAGATCGCTG
Terms and licenses: Academic/Nonprofit Terms; Industry Terms: Not Available to Industry
Depositor comments: TMD: Integrin alphaV mut GP, contains ApaI restriction site
How to cite: C-BLa 1.1 was a gift from Dieter Langosch (Addgene plasmid # 88997 ; http://n2t.net/addgene:88997 ; RRID:Addgene_88997)
